>Addgene plasmid #103163 | LSB-hsa-miR-100-3p | depositor full sequence | sequence record 195375 | Full Sequence
AATTGAGGGGATAACGCAGGAAAGAACATGTGAGCAAAAGGCCAGCAAAAGGCCAGGAACCGTAAAAAGG
CCGCGTTGCTGGCGTTTTTCCATAGGCTCCGCCCCCCTGACGAGCATCACAAAAATCGACGCTCAAGTCA
GAGGTGGCGAAACCCGACAGGACTATAAAGATACCAGGCGTTTCCCCCTGGAAGCTCCCTCGTGCGCTCT
CCTGTTCCGACCCTGCCGCTTACCGGATACCTGTCCGCCTTTCTCCCTTCGGGAAGCGTGGCGCTTTCTC
ATAGCTCACGCTGTAGGTATCTCAGTTCGGTGTAGGTCGTTCGCTCCAAGCTGGGCTGTGTGCACGAACC
CCCCGTTCAGCCCGACCGCTGCGCCTTATCCGGTAACTATCGTCTTGAGTCCAACCCGGTAAGACACGAC
TTATCGCCACTGGCAGCAGCCACTGGTAACAGGATTAGCAGAGCGAGGTATGTAGGCGGTGCTACAGAGT
TCTTGAAGTGGTGGCCTAACTACGGCTACACTAGAAGAACAGTATTTGGTATCTGCGCTCTGCTGAAGCC
AGTTACCTTCGGAAAAAGAGTTGGTAGCTCTTGATCCGGCAAACAAACCACCGCTGGTAGCGGTGGTTTT
TTTGTTTGCAAGCAGCAGATTACGCGCAGAAAAAAAGGATCTCAAGAAGATCCTTTGATCTTTTCTACGG
GGTCTGACGCTCAGTGGAACGAAAACTCACGTTAAGGGATTTTGGTCATGAGATTATCAAAAAGGATCTT
CACCTAGATCCTTTTAAATTAAAAATGAAGTTTTAAATCAATCTAAAGTATATATGAGTAAACTTGGTCT
GACAGTTACCAATGCTTAATCAGTGAGGCACCTATCTCAGCGATCTGTCTATTTCGTTCATCCATAGTTG
CCTGACTCCCCGTCGTGTAGATAACTACGATACGGGAGGGCTTACCATCTGGCCCCAGTGCTGCAATGAT
ACCGCGAGAACCACGCTCACCGGCTCCAGATTTATCAGCAATAAACCAGCCAGCCGGAAGGGCCGAGCGC
AGAAGTGGTCCTGCAACTTTATCCGCCTCCATCCAGTCTATTAATTGTTGCCGGGAAGCTAGAGTAAGTA
GTTCGCCAGTTAATAGTTTGCGCAACGTTGTTGCCATTGCTACAGGCATCGTGGTGTCACGCTCGTCGTT
TGGTATGGCTTCATTCAGCTCCGGTTCCCAACGATCAAGGCGAGTTACATGATCCCCCATGTTGTGCAAA
AAAGCGGTTAGCTCCTTCGGTCCTCCGATCGTTGTCAGAAGTAAGTTGGCCGCAGTGTTATCACTCATGG
TTATGGCAGCACTGCATAATTCTCTTACTGTCATGCCATCCGTAAGATGCTTTTCTGTGACTGGTGAGTA
CTCAACCAAGTCATTCTGAGAATAGTGTATGCGGCGACCGAGTTGCTCTTGCCCGGCGTCAATACGGGAT
AATACCGCGCCACATAGCAGAACTTTAAAAGTGCTCATCATTGGAAAACGTTCTTCGGGGCGAAAACTCT
CAAGGATCTTACCGCTGTTGAGATCCAGTTCGATGTAACCCACTCGTGCACCCAACTGATCTTCAGCATC
TTTTACTTTCACCAGCGTTTCTGGGTGAGCAAAAACAGGAAGGCAAAATGCCGCAAAAAAGGGAATAAGG
GCGACACGGAAATGTTGAATACTCATACTCTTCCTTTTTCAATATTATTGAAGCATTTATCAGGGTTATT
GTCTCATGAGCGGATACATATTTGAATGTAGCTCCGAATTTCTCGAGGGCTTGTCGACGACGGCGGTCTC
CGTCGTCAGGATCATGAATTCGACCCGCCTGCCACCATGACCGAGTACAAGCCCACGGTGCGCCTCGCCA
CCCGCGACGACGTCCCCCGGGCCGTACGCACCCTCGCCGCCGCGTTCGCCGACTACCCCGCCACGCGCCA
CACCGTCGACCCGGACCGCCACATCGAGCGGGTCACCGAGCTGCAAGAACTCTTCCTCACGCGCGTCGGG
CTCGACATCGGCAAGGTGTGGGTCGCGGACGACGGCGCCGCGGTGGCGGTCTGGACCACGCCGGAGAGCG
TCGAAGCGGGGGCGGTGTTCGCCGAGATCGGCCCGCGCATGGCCGAGTTGAGCGGTTCCCGGCTGGCCGC
GCAGCAACAGATGGAAGGCCTCCTGGCGCCGCACCGGCCCAAGGAGCCCGCGTGGTTCCTGGCCACCGTC
GGCGTCTCGCCCGACCACCAGGGCAAGGGTCTGGGCAGCGCCGTCGTGCTCCCCGGAGTGGAGGCGGCCG
AGCGCGCCGGGGTGCCCGCCTTCCTGGAGACATCCGCGCCCCGCAACCTCCCCTTCTACGAGCGGCTCGG
CTTCACCGTCACCGCCGACGTCGAGGTGCCCGAAGGACCGCGCACCTGGTGCATGACCCGCAAGCCCGGT
GCCTGATACGCGTGAATTCACTCCTCAGGTGCAGGCTGCCTATCAGAAGGTGGTGGCTGGTGTGGCCAAT
GCCCTGGCTCACAAATACCACTGAGATCTTTTTCCCTCTGCCAAAAATTATGGGGACATCATGAAGCCCC
TTGAGCATCTGACTTCTGGCTAATAAAGGAAATTTATTTTCATTGCAATAGTGTGTTGGAATTTTTTGTG
TCTCTCACTCGGAAGGACATATGGGAGGGCAAATCATTTAAAACATCAGAATGAGTATTTGGTTTAGAGT
TTGGCAACATATGCCCATATGCTGGCTGCCATGAACAAAGGTTGGCTATAAAGAGGTCATCAGTATATGA
AACAGCCCCCTGCTGTCCATTCCTTATTCCATAGAAAAGCCTTGACTTGAGGTTAGATTTTTTTTATATT
TTGTTTTGTGTTATTTTTTTCTTTAACATCCCTAAAATTTTCCTTACATGTTTTACTAGCCAGATTTTTC
CTCCTCTCCTGACTACTCCCAGTCATAGCTGTCCCTCTTCTCTTATGGAGATCCCTCGACCTGCAGCCCA
AGCTTGAATTCTCTAGAATTACCCTGTTATCCCTATGCTTGGTTTACCGAGCTCTTATTGGTTTTCAAAC
TTCATTGACTGTGCCCAACGCGCCTGGGAGCTCACGGGGACAGCCCCCCCCCAAAGCCCCCAGGGATGTA
ATTACGTCCCTCCCCCGCTAGGGGGCAGCAGCGAGCCGCCCGGGGCTCCGCTCCGGTCCGGCGCTCCCCC
CGCATCCCCGAGCCGGCAGCGTGCGGGGACAGCCCGGGCACGGGGAAGGTGGCACGGGATCGCTTTCCTC
TGAACGCTTCTCGCTGCTCTTTGAGCCTGCAGACACCTGGGGGGATACGGGGAAAAAGCTAGGCTGAAAG
ACCGGTTCTTAGAATGACACGCGCCTGGGAGCTCACGGGGACAGCCCCCCCCCAAAGCCCCCAGGGATGT
AATTACGTCCCTCCCCCGCTAGGGGGCAGCAGCGAGCCGCCCGGGGCTCCGCTCCGGTCCGGCGCTCCCC
CCGCATCCCCGAGCCGGCAGCGTGCGGGGACAGCCCGGGCACGGGGAAGGTGGCACGGGATCGCTTTCCT
CTGAACGCTTCTCGCTGCTCTTTGAGCCTGCAGACACCTGGGGGGATACGGGGAAAAAGCTAACTTCTGA
GACGACAACTTTGTATAGAAAAGTTGGCTCCGAATTCGCCCTTGACAGCAGAGATCCAGTTTGGTTAATT
AATTGGCTCCGGTGCCCGTCAGTGGGCAGAGCGCACATCGCCCACAGTCCCCGAGAAGTTGTGGGGAGGG
GTCGGCAATTGAACCGGTGCCTAGAGAAGGTGGCGCGGGGTAAACTGGGAAAGTGATGTCGTGTACTGGC
TCCGCCTTTTTCCCGAGGGTGGGGGAGAACCGTATATAAGTGCAGTAGTCGCCGTGAACGTTCTTTTTCG
CAACGGGTTTGCCGCCAGAACACAGGTAAGTGCCGTGTGTGGTTCCCGCGGGCCTGGCCTCTTTACGGGT
TATGGCCCTTGCGTGCCTTGAATTACTTCCACCTGGCTGCAGTACGTGATTCTTGATCCCGAGCTTCGGG
TTGGAAGTGGGTGGGAGAGTTCGAGGCCTTGCGCTTAAGGAGCCCCTTCGCCTCGTGCTTGAGTTGAGGC
CTGGCCTGGGCGCTGGGGCCGCCGCGTGCGAATCTGGTGGCACCTTCGCGCCTGTCTCGCTGCTTTCGAT
AAGTCTCTAGCCATTTAAAATTTTTGATGACCTGCTGCGACGCTTTTTTTCTGGCAAGATAGTCTTGTAA
ATGCGGGCCAAGATCTGCACACTGGTATTTCGGTTTTTGGGGCCGCGGGCGGCGACGGGGCCCGTGCGTC
CCAGCGCACATGTTCGGCGAGGCGGGGCCTGCGAGCGCGGCCACCGAGAATCGGACGGGGGTAGTCTCAA
GCTGGCCGGCCTGCTCTGGTGCCTGGCCTCGCGCCGCCGTGTATCGCCCCGCCCTGGGCGGCAAGGCTGG
CCCGGTCGGCACCAGTTGCGTGAGCGGAAAGATGGCCGCTTCCCGGCCCTGCTGCAGGGAGCTCAAAATG
GAGGACGCGGCGCTCGGGAGAGCGGGCGGGTGAGTCACCCACACAAAGGAAAAGGGCCTTTCCGTCCTCA
GCCGTCGCTTCATGTGACTCCACGGAGTACCGGGCGCCGTCCAGGCACCTCGATTAGTTCTCGAGCTTTT
GGAGTACGTCGTCTTTAGGTTGGGGGGAGGGGTTTTATGCGATGGAGTTTCCCCACACTGAGTGGGTGGA
GACTGAAGTTAGGCCAGCTTGGCACTTGATGTAATTCTCCTTGGAATTTGCCCTTTTTGAGTTTGGATCT
TGGTTCATTCTCAAGCCTCAGACAGTGGTTCAAAGTTTTTTTCTTCCATTTCAGGTGTCGTGAGAAGGGC
GAATTCGACCCAAGTTTGTACAAAAAAGCAGGCTGGATCCAGGTGCCACCATGGTGAGCGAGCTGATTAA
GGAGAACATGCACATGAAGCTGTACATGGAGGGCACCGTGAACAACCACCACTTCAAGTGCACATCCGAG
GGCGAAGGCAAGCCCTACGAGGGCACCCAGACCATGAGAATCAAGGCGGTCGAGGGCGGCCCTCTCCCCT
TCGCCTTCGACATCCTGGCTACCAGCTTCATGTACGGCAGCAAAACCTTCATCAACCACACCCAGGGCAT
CCCCGACTTCTTTAAGCAGTCCTTCCCCGAGGGCTTCACATGGGAGAGAGTCACCACATACGAAGATGGG
GGCGTGCTGACCGCTACCCAGGACACCAGCCTCCAGGACGGCTGCCTCATCTACAACGTCAAGATCAGAG
GGGTGAACTTCCCATCCAACGGCCCTGTGATGCAGAAGAAAACACTCGGCTGGGAGGCCTCCACCGAGAC
ACTGTACCCCGCTGACGGCGGCCTGGAAGGCAGAGCCGACATGGCCCTGAAGCTCGTGGGCGGGGGCCAC
CTGATCTGCAACCTTAAGACCACATACAGATCCAAGAAACCCGCTAAGAACCTCAAGATGCCCGGCGTCT
ACTATGTGGACAGGAGACTGGAAAGAATCAAGGAGGCCGACAAAGAGACATACGTCGAGCAGCACGAGGT
GGCTGTGGCCAGATACTGCGACCTCCCTAGCAAACTGGGGCACAAACTTAATTGAGAATTCTACCACCCA
GCTTTCTTGTACAAAGTGGTACGTCTCAAGACCAGAGGTCTCTGCTTGCAATGGACATACCTATAGATAC
AAGCTTGCATACCTATAGATACAAGCTTGCATACCTATAGATACAAGCTTGCATACCTATAGATACAAGC
TTGCAACCAGAAGAGACCTGTGCTTCACTCCTCAGGTGCAGGCTGCCTATCAGAAGGTGGTGGCTGGTGT
GGCCAATGCCCTGGCTCACAAATACCACTGAGATCTTTTTCCCTCTGCCAAAAATTATGGGGACATCATG
AAGCCCCTTGAGCATCTGACTTCTGGCTAATAAAGGAAATTTATTTTCATTGCAATAGTGTGTTGGAATT
TTTTGTGTCTCTCACTCGGAAGGACATATGGGAGGGCAAATCATTTAAAACATCAGAATGAGTATTTGGT
TTAGAGTTTGGCAACATATGCCCATATGCTGGCTGCCATGAACAAAGGTTGGCTATAAAGAGGTCATCAG
TATATGAAACAGCCCCCTGCTGTCCATTCCTTATTCCATAGAAAAGCCTTGACTTGAGGTTAGATTTTTT
TTATATTTTGTTTTGTGTTATTTTTTTCTTTAACATCCCTAAAATTTTCCTTACATGTTTTACTAGCCAG
ATTTTTCCTCCTCTCCTGACTACTCCCAGTCATAGCTGTCCCTCTTCTCTTATGGAGATCCCGAGCGGTG
CGTTTTTATGCTTGTAGTATTGTATAATGTTTTTAAGATCCAAGCTTCTGACCTCTTCTCTTCCTCCCAC
AGGGCCTCGAGACAATTGCATCGATGGTACCAGTGAAAGTCTGCAATGAATTCGAGTTGGCGCGCCTGTC
ATTCTAAATCTCTCTTTCAGCCTAAAGCTTTTTCCCCGTATCCCCCCAGGTGTCTGCAGGCTCAAAGAGC
AGCGAGAAGCGTTCAGAGGAAAGCGATCCCGTGCCACCTTCCCCGTGCCCGGGCTGTCCCCGCACGCTGC
CGGCTCGGGGATGCGGGGGGAGCGCCGGACCGGAGCGGAGCCCCGGGCGGCTCGCTGCTGCCCCCTAGCG
GGGGAGGGACGTAATTACATCCCTGGGGGCTTTGGGAGGGGGCTGTCCCCGTGAGCTCCCAGGCGCGCCT
GTCATTCTAAATCTCTCTTTCAGCCTAAAGCTTTTTCCCCGTATCCCCCCAGGTGTCTGCAGGCTCAAAG
AGCAGCGAGAAGCGTTCAGAGGAAAGCGATCCCGTGCCACCTTCCCCGTGCCCGGGCTGTCCCCGCACGC
TGCCGGCTCGGGGATGCGGGGGGAGCGCCGGACCGGAGCGGAGCCCCGGGCGGCTCGCTGCTGCCCCCTA
GCGGGGGAGGGACGTAATTACATCCCTGGGGGCTTTGGGGGGGGGCTGTCCCCGTGAGCTCCCAGGCGCG
CCAACTCGGTACCGTATCGATGTCGACGTTAACGCTAGTGATATCAACTTTGTATAGAAAAGTTGGCTCC
GAATTCGCCCTTGACAGCAGAGATCCAGTTTGGTTAATTAATTGGCTCCGGTGCCCGTCAGTGGGCAGAG
CGCACATCGCCCACAGTCCCCGAGAAGTTGTGGGGAGGGGTCGGCAATTGAACCGGTGCCTAGAGAAGGT
GGCGCGGGGTAAACTGGGAAAGTGATGTCGTGTACTGGCTCCGCCTTTTTCCCGAGGGTGGGGGAGAACC
GTATATAAGTGCAGTAGTCGCCGTGAACGTTCTTTTTCGCAACGGGTTTGCCGCCAGAACACAGGTAAGT
GCCGTGTGTGGTTCCCGCGGGCCTGGCCTCTTTACGGGTTATGGCCCTTGCGTGCCTTGAATTACTTCCA
CCTGGCTGCAGTACGTGATTCTTGATCCCGAGCTTCGGGTTGGAAGTGGGTGGGAGAGTTCGAGGCCTTG
CGCTTAAGGAGCCCCTTCGCCTCGTGCTTGAGTTGAGGCCTGGCCTGGGCGCTGGGGCCGCCGCGTGCGA
ATCTGGTGGCACCTTCGCGCCTGTCTCGCTGCTTTCGATAAGTCTCTAGCCATTTAAAATTTTTGATGAC
CTGCTGCGACGCTTTTTTTCTGGCAAGATAGTCTTGTAAATGCGGGCCAAGATCTGCACACTGGTATTTC
GGTTTTTGGGGCCGCGGGCGGCGACGGGGCCCGTGCGTCCCAGCGCACATGTTCGGCGAGGCGGGGCCTG
CGAGCGCGGCCACCGAGAATCGGACGGGGGTAGTCTCAAGCTGGCCGGCCTGCTCTGGTGCCTGGCCTCG
CGCCGCCGTGTATCGCCCCGCCCTGGGCGGCAAGGCTGGCCCGGTCGGCACCAGTTGCGTGAGCGGAAAG
ATGGCCGCTTCCCGGCCCTGCTGCAGGGAGCTCAAAATGGAGGACGCGGCGCTCGGGAGAGCGGGCGGGT
GAGTCACCCACACAAAGGAAAAGGGCCTTTCCGTCCTCAGCCGTCGCTTCATGTGACTCCACGGAGTACC
GGGCGCCGTCCAGGCACCTCGATTAGTTCTCGAGCTTTTGGAGTACGTCGTCTTTAGGTTGGGGGGAGGG
GTTTTATGCGATGGAGTTTCCCCACACTGAGTGGGTGGAGACTGAAGTTAGGCCAGCTTGGCACTTGATG
TAATTCTCCTTGGAATTTGCCCTTTTTGAGTTTGGATCTTGGTTCATTCTCAAGCCTCAGACAGTGGTTC
AAAGTTTTTTTCTTCCATTTCAGGTGTCGTGAGAAGGGCGAATTCGACCCAAGTTTGTACAAAAAAGCAG
GCTCGCCACCATGGTGAGCAAGGGCGAGGAGCTGTTCACCGGGGTGGTGCCCATCCTGGTCGAGCTGGAC
GGCGACGTAAACGGCCACAAGTTCAGCGTGAGGGGCGAGGGCGAGGGCGATGCCACCAACGGCAAGCTGA
CCCTGAAGTTCATCTGCACCACCGGCAAGCTGCCCGTGCCCTGGCCCACCCTCGTGACCACCCTGAGCCA
CGGCGTGCAGTGCTTCGCCCGCTACCCCGACCACATGAAGCAGCACGACTTCTTCAAGTCCGCCATGCCC
GAAGGCTACGTCCAGGAGCGCACCATCTTCTTCAAGGACGACGGCACCTACAAGACCCGCGCCGAGGTGA
AGTTCGAGGGCGACACCCTAGTGAACCGCATCGAGCTGAAGGGCGTCGACTTCAAGGAGGACGGCAACAT
CCTGGGGCACAAGCTGGAGTACAACTTCAACAGCCACAACATCTATATCATGGCCGTCAAGCAGAAGAAC
GGCATCAAGGTGAACTTCAAGATCCGCCACAACGTGGAGGACGGCAGCGTGCAGCTCGCCGACCACTACC
AGCAGAACACCCCCATCGGCGACGGCCCCGTGCTGCTGCCCGACAGCCACTACCTGAGCACCCAGTCCGT
GCTGAGCAAAGACCCCAACGAGAAGCGCGATCACATGGTCCTGCTGGAGTTCCGCACCGCCGCCGGGATC
ACTCTCGGCATGGACGAGCTGTACAAGTAATACCACCCAGCTTTCTTGTACAAAGTGGTACGCGTGAATT
CACTCCTCAGGTGCAGGCTGCCTATCAGAAGGTGGTGGCTGGTGTGGCCAATGCCCTGGCTCACAAATAC
CACTGAGATCTTTTTCCCTCTGCCAAAAATTATGGGGACATCATGAAGCCCCTTGAGCATCTGACTTCTG
GCTAATAAAGGAAATTTATTTTCATTGCAATAGTGTGTTGGAATTTTTTGTGTCTCTCACTCGGAAGGAC
ATATGGGAGGGCAAATCATTTAAAACATCAGAATGAGTATTTGGTTTAGAGTTTGGCAACATATGCCCAT
ATGCTGGCTGCCATGAACAAAGGTTGGCTATAAAGAGGTCATCAGTATATGAAACAGCCCCCTGCTGTCC
ATTCCTTATTCCATAGAAAAGCCTTGACTTGAGGTTAGATTTTTTTTATATTTTGTTTTGTGTTATTTTT
TTCTTTAACATCCCTAAAATTTTCCTTACATGTTTTACTAGCCAGATTTTTCCTCCTCTCCTGACTACTC
CCAGTCATAGCTGTCCCTCTTCTCTTATGGAGATCCCTCGACCTGCAGCCCAAGCTTGGCGTAATCATGG
TCATAGCTGTTTCCTGTGTGAAATTGTTATCCGCTCACAATTCCACACAACATACGAGCCGGAAGCATAA
AGTGTAAAGCCTGGGGTGCCTAATGAGTGAGCTAACTCACATTAATTGCGTTGCGCTCACTGCCCGCTTT
CCAGTCGGGAAACCTGTCGTGCCAGCGGATCGACAGTACTAAGCTTGGTCTAATACCCAATCTCTCGTCT
TATCCAGATGTTTTATACGCCTCTGGCCCGTGTCTCAAAATCTCTGATGTTACATTGCACAAGATAAAAT
AATATCATCATGAACAATAAAACTGTCTGCTTACATAAACAGTAATACAAGGGGTGTTATGAGCCATATT
CAACGGGAAACGTCGAGGCCGCGATTAAATTCCAACATGGATGCTGATTTATATGGGTATAAATGGGCTC
GCGATAATGTCGGGCAATCAGGTGCGACAATCTATCGCTTGTATGGGAAGCCCGATGCGCCAGAGTTGTT
TCTGAAACATGGCAAAGGTAGCGTTGCCAATGATGTTACAGATGAGATGGTCAGACTAAACTGGCTGACG
GAATTTATGCCTCTTCCGACCATCAAGCATTTTATCCGTACTCCTGATGATGCATGGTTACTCACCACTG
CGATCCCCGGAAAAACAGCATTCCAGGTATTAGAAGAATATCCTGATTCAGGTGAAAATATTGTTGATGC
GCTGGCAGTGTTCCTGCGCCGGTTGCATTCGATTCCTGTTTGTAATTGTCCTTTTAACAGCGATCGCGTA
TTTCGTCTCGCTCAGGCGCAATCACGAATGAATAACGGTTTGGTTGATGCGAGTGATTTTGATGACGAGC
GTAATGGCTGGCCTGTTGAACAAGTCTGGAAAGAAATGCATAAACTTTTGCCATTCTCACCGGATTCAGT
CGTCACTCATGGTGATTTCTCACTTGATAACCTTATTTTTGACGAGGGGAAATTAATAGGTTGTATTGAT
GTTGGACGAGTCGGAATCGCAGACCGATACCAGGATCTTGCCATCCTATGGAACTGCCTCGGTGAGTTTT
CTCCTTCATTACAGAAACGGCTTTTTCAAAAATATGGTATTGATAATCCTGATATGAATAAATTGCAGTT
TCATTTGATGCTCGATGAGTTTTTCTAATCAGAATTGGTTAATTGGTTGTAACACTGGCAGAGCATTACG
CTGACTTGACGGGACGGCGCAAGCTCATGACCAAAATCCCTTAACGTGAGTTACGCGTCGTTCCACTGAG
CGTCAGAGGTATCACTAGTATTACAGAGGTAAGTTATAACAGTCGCCTAACCC
Features (pLannotate 1.2.2; 28 found; start..end, strand, type, name):
     87..675     -  rep_origin     ori: high-copy-number ColE1/pMB1/pBR322/pUC origin of replication
    846..1706    -  CDS            AmpR: β-lactamase; bla; confers resistance to ampicillin, carbenicillin, and related antibiotics
   1707..1778    -  promoter       AmpR promoter: bla
   1857..2456    +  CDS            PuroR: puromycin N-acetyltransferase; pac from Streptomyces alboniger; confers resistance to puromycin
   2461..2541    +  CDS            HBB (fragment): HBB_PONPY - Experimental evidence at transcript level: Swiss-Prot protein existence level 2. Involved in oxygen transport from the lung to the various peripheral tissues. From Pongo pygmaeus (Bornean orangutan).
   2612..2667    +  polyA_signal   β-globin poly(A) signal: rabbit β-globin polyadenylation signal (Gil and Proudfoot, 1987)
   3646..3666    +  protein_bind   attB4: mutant version of attB; core recombination site for the Gateway® BP reaction BP Clonase™
   3734..3945    +  promoter       EF-1α core promoter: core promoter for human elongation factor EF-1α
   3946..4884    +  intron         EF-1α intron A: intron upstream of the start codon of human EF-1α
   4911..4931    +  protein_bind   attB1: mutant version of attB; core recombination site for the Gateway® BP reaction BP Clonase™
   4951..5646    +  CDS            mKate2: mKate2 is a basic (constitutively fluorescent) red fluorescent protein published in 2009, derived from Entacmaea quadricolor. It is reported to be a rapidly-maturing monomer with moderate acid sensitivity.
   5666..5690    -  protein_bind   attB2: mutant version of attB; recombination site for the Gateway® BP reaction BP Clonase™
   5834..5908    +  CDS            HBB (fragment): HBB_PONPY - Experimental evidence at transcript level: Swiss-Prot protein existence level 2. Involved in oxygen transport from the lung to the various peripheral tissues. From Pongo pygmaeus (Bornean orangutan).
   5979..6034    +  polyA_signal   β-globin poly(A) signal: rabbit β-globin polyadenylation signal (Gil and Proudfoot, 1987)
   6418..6443    +  misc_feature   SA: splice acceptor site
   7115..7135    +  protein_bind   attB4: mutant version of attB; core recombination site for the Gateway® BP reaction BP Clonase™
   7203..7414    +  promoter       EF-1α core promoter: core promoter for human elongation factor EF-1α
   7415..8353    +  intron         EF-1α intron A: intron upstream of the start codon of human EF-1α
   8380..8400    +  protein_bind   attB1: mutant version of attB; core recombination site for the Gateway® BP reaction BP Clonase™
   8411..9127    +  CDS            EBFP2: EBFP2 is a basic (constitutively fluorescent) blue fluorescent protein published in 2007, derived from Aequorea victoria. It is reported to be a rapidly-maturing monomer with moderate acid sensitivity.
   9135..9159    -  protein_bind   attB2: mutant version of attB; recombination site for the Gateway® BP reaction BP Clonase™
   9163..9243    +  CDS            HBB (fragment): HBB_PONPY - Experimental evidence at transcript level: Swiss-Prot protein existence level 2. Involved in oxygen transport from the lung to the various peripheral tissues. From Pongo pygmaeus (Bornean orangutan).
   9314..9369    +  polyA_signal   β-globin poly(A) signal: rabbit β-globin polyadenylation signal (Gil and Proudfoot, 1987)
   9752..9774    -  protein_bind   lac operator (fragment): The lac repressor binds to the lac operator to inhibit transcription in E. coli. This inhibition can be relieved by adding lactose or isopropyl-β-D-thiogalactopyranoside (IPTG). lac repressor encoded by lacI
   9778..9808    -  promoter       lac promoter: promoter for the E. coli lac operon
   9823..9844    -  protein_bind   CAP binding site: CAP binding activates transcription in the presence of cAMP. E. coli catabolite activator protein
   9857..9896    -  CDS            lacI (fragment): lac repressor; lacI; The lac repressor binds to the lac operator to inhibit transcription in E. coli. This inhibition can be relieved by adding lactose or isopropyl-β-D-thiogalactopyranoside (IPTG).
  10069..10878   +  CDS            KanR: aminoglycoside phosphotransferase; aph(3')-Ia; confers resistance to kanamycin in bacteria or G418 (Geneticin®) in eukaryotes
