>Addgene plasmid #103163 | LSB-hsa-miR-100-3p | addgene full sequence | sequence record 213279 | Addgene NGS Result
GGCTCCGGTGCCCGTCAGTGGGCAGAGCGCACATCGCCCACAGTCCCCGAGAAGTTGTGGGGAGGGGTCG
GCAATTGAACCGGTGCCTAGAGAAGGTGGCGCGGGGTAAACTGGGAAAGTGATGTCGTGTACTGGCTCCG
CCTTTTTCCCGAGGGTGGGGGAGAACCGTATATAAGTGCAGTAGTCGCCGTGAACGTTCTTTTTCGCAAC
GGGTTTGCCGCCAGAACACAGGTAAGTGCCGTGTGTGGTTCCCGCGGGCCTGGCCTCTTTACGGGTTATG
GCCCTTGCGTGCCTTGAATTACTTCCACCTGGCTGCAGTACGTGATTCTTGATCCCGAGCTTCGGGTTGG
AAGTGGGTGGGAGAGTTCGAGGCCTTGCGCTTAAGGAGCCCCTTCGCCTCGTGCTTGAGTTGAGGCCTGG
CCTGGGCGCTGGGGCCGCCGCGTGCGAATCTGGTGGCACCTTCGCGCCTGTCTCGCTGCTTTCGATAAGT
CTCTAGCCATTTAAAATTTTTGATGACCTGCTGCGACGCTTTTTTTCTGGCAAGATAGTCTTGTAAATGC
GGGCCAAGATCTGCACACTGGTATTTCGGTTTTTGGGGCCGCGGGCGGCGACGGGGCCCGTGCGTCCCAG
CGCACATGTTCGGCGAGGCGGGGCCTGCGAGCGCGGCCACCGAGAATCGGACGGGGGTAGTCTCAAGCTG
GCCGGCCTGCTCTGGTGCCTGGCCTCGCGCCGCCGTGTATCGCCCCGCCCTGGGCGGCAAGGCTGGCCCG
GTCGGCACCAGTTGCGTGAGCGGAAAGATGGCCGCTTCCCGGCCCTGCTGCAGGGAGCTCAAAATGGAGG
ACGCGGCGCTCGGGAGAGCGGGCGGGTGAGTCACCCACACAAAGGAAAAGGGCCTTTCCGTCCTCAGCCG
TCGCTTCATGTGACTCCACGGAGTACCGGGCGCCGTCCAGGCACCTCGATTAGTTCTCGAGCTTTTGGAG
TACGTCGTCTTTAGGTTGGGGGGAGGGGTTTTATGCGATGGAGTTTCCCCACACTGAGTGGGTGGAGACT
GAAGTTAGGCCAGCTTGGCACTTGATGTAATTCTCCTTGGAATTTGCCCTTTTTGAGTTTGGATCTTGGT
TCATTCTCAAGCCTCAGACAGTGGTTCAAAGTTTTTTTCTTCCATTTCAGGTGTCGTGAGAAGGGCGAAT
TCGACCCAAGTTTGTACAAAAAAGCAGGCTGGATCCAGGTGCCACCATGGTGAGCGAGCTGATTAAGGAG
AACATGCACATGAAGCTGTACATGGAGGGCACCGTGAACAACCACCACTTCAAGTGCACATCCGAGGGCG
AAGGCAAGCCCTACGAGGGCACCCAGACCATGAGAATCAAGGCGGTCGAGGGCGGCCCTCTCCCCTTCGC
CTTCGACATCCTGGCTACCAGCTTCATGTACGGCAGCAAAACCTTCATCAACCACACCCAGGGCATCCCC
GACTTCTTTAAGCAGTCCTTCCCCGAGGGCTTCACATGGGAGAGAGTCACCACATACGAAGATGGGGGCG
TGCTGACCGCTACCCAGGACACCAGCCTCCAGGACGGCTGCCTCATCTACAACGTCAAGATCAGAGGGGT
GAACTTCCCATCCAACGGCCCTGTGATGCAGAAGAAAACACTCGGCTGGGAGGCCTCCACCGAGACACTG
TACCCCGCTGACGGCGGCCTGGAAGGCAGAGCCGACATGGCCCTGAAGCTCGTGGGCGGGGGCCACCTGA
TCTGCAACCTTAAGACCACATACAGATCCAAGAAACCCGCTAAGAACCTCAAGATGCCCGGCGTCTACTA
TGTGGACAGGAGACTGGAAAGAATCAAGGAGGCCGACAAAGAGACATACGTCGAGCAGCACGAGGTGGCT
GTGGCCAGATACTGCGACCTCCCTAGCAAACTGGGGCACAAACTTAATTGAGAATTCTACCACCCAGCTT
TCTTGTACAAAGTGGTACGTCTCAAGACCAGAGGTCTCTGCTTGCAATGGACATACCTATAGATACAAGC
TTGCATACCTATAGATACAAGCTTGCATACCTATAGATACAAGCTTGCATACCTATAGATACAAGCTTGC
AACCAGAAGAGACCTGTGCTTCACTCCTCAGGTGCAGGCTGCCTATCAGAAGGTGGTGGCTGGTGTGGCC
AATGCCCTGGCTCACAAATACCACTGAGATCTTTTTCCCTCTGCCAAAAATTATGGGGACATCATGAAGC
CCCTTGAGCATCTGACTTCTGGCTAATAAAGGAAATTTATTTTCATTGCAATAGTGTGTTGGAATTTTTT
GTGTCTCTCACTCGGAAGGACATATGGGAGGGCAAATCATTTAAAACATCAGAATGAGTATTTGGTTTAG
AGTTTGGCAACATATGCCCATATGCTGGCTGCCATGAACAAAGGTTGGCTATAAAGAGGTCATCAGTATA
TGAAACAGCCCCCTGCTGTCCATTCCTTATTCCATAGAAAAGCCTTGACTTGAGGTTAGATTTTTTTTAT
ATTTTGTTTTGTGTTATTTTTTTCTTTAACATCCCTAAAATTTTCCTTACATGTTTTACTAGCCAGATTT
TTCCTCCTCTCCTGACTACTCCCAGTCATAGCTGTCCCTCTTCTCTTATGGAGATCCCGAGCGGTGCGTT
TTTATGCTTGTAGTATTGTATAATGTTTTTAAGATCCAAGCTTCTGACCTCTTCTCTTCCTCCCACAGGG
CCTCGAGACAATTGCATCGATGGTACCAGTGAAAGTCTGCAATGAATTCGAGTTGGCGCGCCTGTCATTC
TAAATCTCTCTTTCAGCCTAAAGCTTTTTCCCCGTATCCCCCCAGGTGTCTGCAGGCTCAAAGAGCAGCG
AGAAGCGTTCAGAGGAAAGCGATCCCGTGCCACCTTCCCCGTGCCCGGGCTGTCCCCGCACGCTGCCGGC
TCGGGGATGCGGGGGGAGCGCCGGACCGGAGCGGAGCCCCGGGCGGCTCGCTGCTGCCCCCTAGCGGGGG
AGGGACGTAATTACATCCCTGGGGGCTTTGGGAGGGGGCTGTCCCCGTGAGCTCCCAGGCGCGCCTGTCA
TTCTAAATCTCTCTTTCAGCCTAAAGCTTTTTCCCCGTATCCCCCCAGGTGTCTGCAGGCTCAAAGAGCA
GCGAGAAGCGTTCAGAGGAAAGCGATCCCGTGCCACCTTCCCCGTGCCCGGGCTGTCCCCGCACGCTGCC
GGCTCGGGGATGCGGGGGGAGCGCCGGACCGGAGCGGAGCCCCGGGCGGCTCGCTGCTGCCCCCTAGCGG
GGGAGGGACGTAATTACATCCCTGGGGGCTTTGGGGGGGGGCTGTCCCCGTGAGCTCCCAGGCGCGCCAA
CTCGGTACCGTATCGATGTCGACGTTAACGCTAGTGATATCAACTTTGTATAGAAAAGTTGGCTCCGAAT
TCGCCCTTGACAGCAGAGATCCAGTTTGGTTAATTAATTGGCTCCGGTGCCCGTCAGTGGGCAGAGCGCA
CATCGCCCACAGTCCCCGAGAAGTTGTGGGGAGGGGTCGGCAATTGAACCGGTGCCTAGAGAAGGTGGCG
CGGGGTAAACTGGGAAAGTGATGTCGTGTACTGGCTCCGCCTTTTTCCCGAGGGTGGGGGAGAACCGTAT
ATAAGTGCAGTAGTCGCCGTGAACGTTCTTTTTCGCAACGGGTTTGCCGCCAGAACACAGGTAAGTGCCG
TGTGTGGTTCCCGCGGGCCTGGCCTCTTTACGGGTTATGGCCCTTGCGTGCCTTGAATTACTTCCACCTG
GCTGCAGTACGTGATTCTTGATCCCGAGCTTCGGGTTGGAAGTGGGTGGGAGAGTTCGAGGCCTTGCGCT
TAAGGAGCCCCTTCGCCTCGTGCTTGAGTTGAGGCCTGGCCTGGGCGCTGGGGCCGCCGCGTGCGAATCT
GGTGGCACCTTCGCGCCTGTCTCGCTGCTTTCGATAAGTCTCTAGCCATTTAAAATTTTTGATGACCTGC
TGCGACGCTTTTTTTCTGGCAAGATAGTCTTGTAAATGCGGGCCAAGATCTGCACACTGGTATTTCGGTT
TTTGGGGCCGCGGGCGGCGACGGGGCCCGTGCGTCCCAGCGCACATGTTCGGCGAGGCGGGGCCTGCGAG
CGCGGCCACCGAGAATCGGACGGGGGTAGTCTCAAGCTGGCCGGCCTGCTCTGGTGCCTGGCCTCGCGCC
GCCGTGTATCGCCCCGCCCTGGGCGGCAAGGCTGGCCCGGTCGGCACCAGTTGCGTGAGCGGAAAGATGG
CCGCTTCCCGGCCCTGCTGCAGGGAGCTCAAAATGGAGGACGCGGCGCTCGGGAGAGCGGGCGGGTGAGT
CACCCACACAAAGGAAAAGGGCCTTTCCGTCCTCAGCCGTCGCTTCATGTGACTCCACGGAGTACCGGGC
GCCGTCCAGGCACCTCGATTAGTTCTCGAGCTTTTGGAGTACGTCGTCTTTAGGTTGGGGGGAGGGGTTT
TATGCGATGGAGTTTCCCCACACTGAGTGGGTGGAGACTGAAGTTAGGCCAGCTTGGCACTTGATGTAAT
TCTCCTTGGAATTTGCCCTTTTTGAGTTTGGATCTTGGTTCATTCTCAAGCCTCAGACAGTGGTTCAAAG
TTTTTTTCTTCCATTTCAGGTGTCGTGAGAAGGGCGAATTCGACCCAAGTTTGTACAAAAAAGCAGGCTG
ACCGCCACCATGGTGAGCAAGGGCGAGGAGCTGTTCACCGGGGTGGTGCCCATCCTGGTCGAGCTGGACG
GCGACGTAAACGGCCACAAGTTCAGCGTGAGGGGCGAGGGCGAGGGCGATGCCACCAACGGCAAGCTGAC
CCTGAAGTTCATCTGCACCACCGGCAAGCTGCCCGTGCCCTGGCCCACCCTCGTGACCACCCTGAGCCAC
GGCGTGCAGTGCTTCGCCCGCTACCCCGACCACATGAAGCAGCACGACTTCTTCAAGTCCGCCATGCCCG
AAGGCTACGTCCAGGAGCGCACCATCTTCTTCAAGGACGACGGCACCTACAAGACCCGCGCCGAGGTGAA
GTTCGAGGGCGACACCCTAGTGAACCGCATCGAGCTGAAGGGCGTCGACTTCAAGGAGGACGGCAACATC
CTGGGGCACAAGCTGGAGTACAACTTCAACAGCCACAACATCTATATCATGGCCGTCAAGCAGAAGAACG
GCATCAAGGTGAACTTCAAGATCCGCCACAACGTGGAGGACGGCAGCGTGCAGCTCGCCGACCACTACCA
GCAGAACACCCCCATCGGCGACGGCCCCGTGCTGCTGCCCGACAGCCACTACCTGAGCACCCAGTCCGTG
CTGAGCAAAGACCCCAACGAGAAGCGCGATCACATGGTCCTGCTGGAGTTCCGCACCGCCGCCGGGATCA
CTCTCGGCATGGACGAGCTGTACAAGTAATACCCAGCTTTCTTGTACAAAGTGGTACGCGTGAATTCACT
CCTCAGGTGCAGGCTGCCTATCAGAAGGTGGTGGCTGGTGTGGCCAATGCCCTGGCTCACAAATACCACT
GAGATCTTTTTCCCTCTGCCAAAAATTATGGGGACATCATGAAGCCCCTTGAGCATCTGACTTCTGGCTA
ATAAAGGAAATTTATTTTCATTGCAATAGTGTGTTGGAATTTTTTGTGTCTCTCACTCGGAAGGACATAT
GGGAGGGCAAATCATTTAAAACATCAGAATGAGTATTTGGTTTAGAGTTTGGCAACATATGCCCATATGC
TGGCTGCCATGAACAAAGGTTGGCTATAAAGAGGTCATCAGTATATGAAACAGCCCCCTGCTGTCCATTC
CTTATTCCATAGAAAAGCCTTGACTTGAGGTTAGATTTTTTTTATATTTTGTTTTGTGTTATTTTTTTCT
TTAACATCCCTAAAATTTTCCTTACATGTTTTACTAGCCAGATTTTTCCTCCTCTCCTGACTACTCCCAG
TCATAGCTGTCCCTCTTCTCTTATGGAGATCCCTCGACCTGCAGCCCAAGCTTGGCGTAATCATGGTCAT
AGCTGTTTCCTGTGTGAAATTGTTATCCGCTCACAATTCCACACAACATACGAGCCGGAAGCATAAAGTG
TAAAGCCTGGGGTGCCTAATGAGTGAGCTAACTCACATTAATTGCGTTGCGCTCACTGCCCGCTTTCCAG
TCGGGAAACCTGTCGTGCCAGCGGATCGACAGTACTAAGCTTGGTCTAATACCCAATCTCTCGTCTTATC
CAGATGTTTTATACGCCTCTGGCCCGTGTCTCAAAATCTCTGATGTTACATTGCACAAGATAAAAATATA
TCATCATGAACAATAAAACTGTCTGCTTACATAAACAGTAATACAAGGGGTGTTATGAGCCATATTCAAC
GGGAAACGTCGAGGCCGCGATTAAATTCCAACATGGATGCTGATTTATATGGGTATAAATGGGCTCGCGA
TAATGTCGGGCAATCAGGTGCGACAATCTATCGCTTGTATGGGAAGCCCGATGCGCCAGAGTTGTTTCTG
AAACATGGCAAAGGTAGCGTTGCCAATGATGTTACAGATGAGATGGTCAGACTAAACTGGCTGACGGAAT
TTATGCCTCTTCCGACCATCAAGCATTTTATCCGTACTCCTGATGATGCATGGTTACTCACCACTGCGAT
CCCCGGAAAAACAGCATTCCAGGTATTAGAAGAATATCCTGATTCAGGTGAAAATATTGTTGATGCGCTG
GCAGTGTTCCTGCGCCGGTTGCATTCGATTCCTGTTTGTAATTGTCCTTTTAACAGCGATCGCGTATTTC
GTCTCGCTCAGGCGCAATCACGAATGAATAACGGTTTGGTTGATGCGAGTGATTTTGATGACGAGCGTAA
TGGCTGGCCTGTTGAACAAGTCTGGAAAGAAATGCATAAACTTTTGCCATTCTCACCGGATTCAGTCGTC
ACTCATGGTGATTTCTCACTTGATAACCTTATTTTTGACGAGGGGAAATTAATAGGTTGTATTGATGTTG
GACGAGTCGGAATCGCAGACCGATACCAGGATCTTGCCATCCTATGGAACTGCCTCGGTGAGTTTTCTCC
TTCATTACAGAAACGGCTTTTTCAAAAATATGGTATTGATAATCCTGATATGAATAAATTGCAGTTTCAT
TTGATGCTCGATGAGTTTTTCTAATCAGAATTGGTTAATTGGTTGTAACACTGGCAGAGCATTACGCTGA
CTTGACGGGACGGCGCAAGCTCATGACCAAAATCCCTTAACGTGAGTTACGCGTCGTTCCACTGAGCGTC
AGAGGTATCACTAGTATTACAGAGGTAAGTTATAACAGTCGCCTAACCCAATTGAGGGGATAACGCAGGA
AAGAACATGTGAGCAAAAGGCCAGCAAAAGGCCAGGAACCGTAAAAAGGCCGCGTTGCTGGCGTTTTTCC
ATAGGCTCCGCCCCCCTGACGAGCATCACAAAAATCGACGCTCAAGTCAGAGGTGGCGAAACCCGACAGG
ACTATAAAGATACCAGGCGTTTCCCCCTGGAAGCTCCCTCGTGCGCTCTCCTGTTCCGACCCTGCCGCTT
ACCGGATACCTGTCCGCCTTTCTCCCTTCGGGAAGCGTGGCGCTTTCTCATAGCTCACGCTGTAGGTATC
TCAGTTCGGTGTAGGTCGTTCGCTCCAAGCTGGGCTGTGTGCACGAACCCCCCGTTCAGCCCGACCGCTG
CGCCTTATCCGGTAACTATCGTCTTGAGTCCAACCCGGTAAGACACGACTTATCGCCACTGGCAGCAGCC
ACTGGTAACAGGATTAGCAGAGCGAGGTATGTAGGCGGTGCTACAGAGTTCTTGAAGTGGTGGCCTAACT
ACGGCTACACTAGAAGAACAGTATTTGGTATCTGCGCTCTGCTGAAGCCAGTTACCTTCGGAAAAAGAGT
TGGTAGCTCTTGATCCGGCAAACAAACCACCGCTGGTAGCGGTGGTTTTTTTGTTTGCAAGCAGCAGATT
ACGCGCAGAAAAAAAGGATCTCAAGAAGATCCTTTGATCTTTTCTACGGGGTCTGACGCTCAGTGGAACG
AAAACTCACGTTAAGGGATTTTGGTCATGAGATTATCAAAAAGGATCTTCACCTAGATCCTTTTAAATTA
AAAATGAAGTTTTAAATCAATCTAAAGTATATATGAGTAAACTTGGTCTGACAGTTACCAATGCTTAATC
AGTGAGGCACCTATCTCAGCGATCTGTCTATTTCGTTCATCCATAGTTGCCTGACTCCCCGTCGTGTAGA
TAACTACGATACGGGAGGGCTTACCATCTGGCCCCAGTGCTGCAATGATACCGCGAGAACCACGCTCACC
GGCTCCAGATTTATCAGCAATAAACCAGCCAGCCGGAAGGGCCGAGCGCAGAAGTGGTCCTGCAACTTTA
TCCGCCTCCATCCAGTCTATTAATTGTTGCCGGGAAGCTAGAGTAAGTAGTTCGCCAGTTAATAGTTTGC
GCAACGTTGTTGCCATTGCTACAGGCATCGTGGTGTCACGCTCGTCGTTTGGTATGGCTTCATTCAGCTC
CGGTTCCCAACGATCAAGGCGAGTTACATGATCCCCCATGTTGTGCAAAAAAGCGGTTAGCTCCTTCGGT
CCTCCGATCGTTGTCAGAAGTAAGTTGGCCGCAGTGTTATCACTCATGGTTATGGCAGCACTGCATAATT
CTCTTACTGTCATGCCATCCGTAAGATGCTTTTCTGTGACTGGTGAGTACTCAACCAAGTCATTCTGAGA
ATAGTGTATGCGGCGACCGAGTTGCTCTTGCCCGGCGTCAATACGGGATAATACCGCGCCACATAGCAGA
ACTTTAAAAGTGCTCATCATTGGAAAACGTTCTTCGGGGCGAAAACTCTCAAGGATCTTACCGCTGTTGA
GATCCAGTTCGATGTAACCCACTCGTGCACCCAACTGATCTTCAGCATCTTTTACTTTCACCAGCGTTTC
TGGGTGAGCAAAAACAGGAAGGCAAAATGCCGCAAAAAAGGGAATAAGGGCGACACGGAAATGTTGAATA
CTCATACTCTTCCTTTTTCAATATTATTGAAGCATTTATCAAGGTTATTGTCTCATGAGCGGATACATAT
TTGAATGTACCGAATTTCTCGAGGGCTTGTCGACGACGGCGGTCTCCGTCGTCAGGATCATGAATTCGAC
CGCCTGTCTCAAGGTGCCACCATGACCGAGTACAAGCCCACGGTGCGCCTCGCCACCCGCGACGACGTCC
CCCGGGCCGTACGCACCCTCGCCGCCGCGTTCGCCGACTACCCCGCCACGCGCCACACCGTCGACCCGGA
CCGCCACATCGAGCGGGTCACCGAGCTGCAAGAACTCTTCCTCACGCGCGTCGGGCTCGACATCGGCAAG
GTGTGGGTCGCGGACGACGGCGCCGCGGTGGCGGTCTGGACCACGCCGGAGAGCGTCGAAGCGGGGGCGG
TGTTCGCCGAGATCGGCCCGCGCATGGCCGAGTTGAGCGGTTCCCGGCTGGCCGCGCAGCAACAGATGGA
AGGCCTCCTGGCGCCGCACCGGCCCAAGGAGCCCGCGTGGTTCCTGGCCACCGTCGGCGTCTCGCCCGAC
CACCAGGGCAAGGGTCTGGGCAGCGCCGTCGTGCTCCCCGGAGTGGAGGCGGCCGAGCGCGCCGGGGTGC
CCGCCTTCCTGGAGACATCCGCGCCCCGCAACCTCCCCTTCTACGAGCGGCTCGGCTTCACCGTCACCGC
CGACGTCGAGGTGCCCGAAGGACCGCGCACCTGGTGCATGACCCGCAAGCCCGGTGCCTGAGCTTTGAGA
CTACGCGTGAATTCACTCCTCAGGTGCAGGCTGCCTATCAGAAGGTGGTGGCTGGTGTGGCCAATGCCCT
GGCTCACAAATACCACTGAGATCTTTTTCCCTCTGCCAAAAATTATGGGGACATCATGAAGCCCCTTGAG
CATCTGACTTCTGGCTAATAAAGGAAATTTATTTTCATTGCAATAGTGTGTTGGAATTTTTTGTGTCTCT
CACTCGGAAGGACATATGGGAGGGCAAATCATTTAAAACATCAGAATGAGTATTTGGTTTAGAGTTTGGC
AACATATGCCCATATGCTGGCTGCCATGAACAAAGGTTGGCTATAAAGAGGTCATCAGTATATGAAACAG
CCCCCTGCTGTCCATTCCTTATTCCATAGAAAAGCCTTGACTTGAGGTTAGATTTTTTTTATATTTTGTT
TTGTGTTATTTTTTTCTTTAACATCCCTAAAATTTTCCTTACATGTTTTACTAGCCAGATTTTTCCTCCT
CTCCTGACTACTCCCAGTCATAGCTGTCCCTCTTCTCTTATGGAGATCCCTCGACCTGCAGCCCAAGCTT
GAATTCTCTAGAATTACCCTGTTATCCCTATGCTTGGTTTACCGAGCTCTTATTGGTTTTCAAACTTCAT
TGACTGTGCCCAACGCGCCTGGGAGCTCACGGGGACAGCCCCCCCCCAAAGCCCCCAGGGATGTAATTAC
GTCCCTCCCCCGCTAGGGGGCAGCAGCGAGCCGCCCGGGGCTCCGCTCCGGTCCGGCGCTCCCCCCGCAT
CCCCGAGCCGGCAGCGTGCGGGGACAGCCCGGGCACGGGGAAGGTGGCACGGGATCGCTTTCCTCTGAAC
GCTTCTCGCTGCTCTTTGAGCCTGCAGACACCTGGGGGGATACGGGGAAAAAGCTAGGCTGAAAGACCGG
TTCTTAGAATGACACGCGCCTGGGAGCTCACGGGGACAGCCCCCCCCCAAAGCCCCCAGGGATGTAATTA
CGTCCCTCCCCCGCTAGGGGGCAGCAGCGAGCCGCCCGGGGCTCCGCTCCGGTCCGGCGCTCCCCCCGCA
TCCCCGAGCCGGCAGCGTGCGGGGACAGCCCGGGCACGGGGAAGGTGGCACGGGATCGCTTTCCTCTGAA
CGCTTCTCGCTGCTCTTTGAGCCTGCAGACACCTGGGGGGATACGGGGAAAAAGCTAACTTCTGAGACGA
CAACTTTGTATAGAAAAGTTGGCTCCGAATTCGCCCTTGACAGCAGAGATCCAGTTTGGTTAATTAATT
Features (pLannotate 1.2.2; 28 found; start..end, strand, type, name):
     20..231     +  promoter       EF-1α core promoter: core promoter for human elongation factor EF-1α
    232..1170    +  intron         EF-1α intron A: intron upstream of the start codon of human EF-1α
   1197..1217    +  protein_bind   attB1: mutant version of attB; core recombination site for the Gateway® BP reaction BP Clonase™
   1237..1932    +  CDS            mKate2: mKate2 is a basic (constitutively fluorescent) red fluorescent protein published in 2009, derived from Entacmaea quadricolor. It is reported to be a rapidly-maturing monomer with moderate acid sensitivity.
   1952..1976    -  protein_bind   attB2: mutant version of attB; recombination site for the Gateway® BP reaction BP Clonase™
   2120..2194    +  CDS            HBB (fragment): HBB_PONPY - Experimental evidence at transcript level: Swiss-Prot protein existence level 2. Involved in oxygen transport from the lung to the various peripheral tissues. From Pongo pygmaeus (Bornean orangutan).
   2265..2320    +  polyA_signal   β-globin poly(A) signal: rabbit β-globin polyadenylation signal (Gil and Proudfoot, 1987)
   2704..2729    +  misc_feature   SA: splice acceptor site
   3401..3421    +  protein_bind   attB4: mutant version of attB; core recombination site for the Gateway® BP reaction BP Clonase™
   3489..3700    +  promoter       EF-1α core promoter: core promoter for human elongation factor EF-1α
   3701..4639    +  intron         EF-1α intron A: intron upstream of the start codon of human EF-1α
   4666..4686    +  protein_bind   attB1: mutant version of attB; core recombination site for the Gateway® BP reaction BP Clonase™
   4700..5416    +  CDS            EBFP2: EBFP2 is a basic (constitutively fluorescent) blue fluorescent protein published in 2007, derived from Aequorea victoria. It is reported to be a rapidly-maturing monomer with moderate acid sensitivity.
   5421..5445    -  protein_bind   attB2: mutant version of attB; recombination site for the Gateway® BP reaction BP Clonase™
   5449..5529    +  CDS            HBB (fragment): HBB_PONPY - Experimental evidence at transcript level: Swiss-Prot protein existence level 2. Involved in oxygen transport from the lung to the various peripheral tissues. From Pongo pygmaeus (Bornean orangutan).
   5600..5655    +  polyA_signal   β-globin poly(A) signal: rabbit β-globin polyadenylation signal (Gil and Proudfoot, 1987)
   6038..6060    -  protein_bind   lac operator (fragment): The lac repressor binds to the lac operator to inhibit transcription in E. coli. This inhibition can be relieved by adding lactose or isopropyl-β-D-thiogalactopyranoside (IPTG). lac repressor encoded by lacI
   6064..6094    -  promoter       lac promoter: promoter for the E. coli lac operon
   6109..6130    -  protein_bind   CAP binding site: CAP binding activates transcription in the presence of cAMP. E. coli catabolite activator protein
   6143..6182    -  CDS            lacI (fragment): lac repressor; lacI; The lac repressor binds to the lac operator to inhibit transcription in E. coli. This inhibition can be relieved by adding lactose or isopropyl-β-D-thiogalactopyranoside (IPTG).
   6355..7164    +  CDS            KanR: aminoglycoside phosphotransferase; aph(3')-Ia; confers resistance to kanamycin in bacteria or G418 (Geneticin®) in eukaryotes
   7416..8004    -  rep_origin     ori: high-copy-number ColE1/pMB1/pBR322/pUC origin of replication
   8175..9035    -  CDS            AmpR: β-lactamase; bla; confers resistance to ampicillin, carbenicillin, and related antibiotics
   9036..9107    -  promoter       AmpR promoter: bla
   9192..9791    +  CDS            PuroR: puromycin N-acetyltransferase; pac from Streptomyces alboniger; confers resistance to puromycin
   9806..9886    +  CDS            HBB (fragment): HBB_PONPY - Experimental evidence at transcript level: Swiss-Prot protein existence level 2. Involved in oxygen transport from the lung to the various peripheral tissues. From Pongo pygmaeus (Bornean orangutan).
   9957..10012   +  polyA_signal   β-globin poly(A) signal: rabbit β-globin polyadenylation signal (Gil and Proudfoot, 1987)
  10991..11011   +  protein_bind   attB4: mutant version of attB; core recombination site for the Gateway® BP reaction BP Clonase™
