[The description below was written by a language model from this plasmid's Addgene catalogue record and pLannotate feature annotations shown in this document.]
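Description:
LSB-hsa-miR-100-3p is a mammalian expression plasmid of about 11 kb, built on the Low Sensor Backbone (LSB) and used in synthetic biology as a two-colour fluorescent sensor of microRNA activity. It is propagated in E. coli from a high-copy ColE1/pUC-type origin and carries both AmpR (β-lactamase) and KanR (aminoglycoside phosphotransferase), so it is selected with ampicillin and kanamycin together. A puromycin N-acetyltransferase gene followed by a rabbit β-globin poly(A) signal allows puromycin selection in mammalian cells, although no promoter for it is annotated in the feature tables.

The payload consists of two parallel transcription units, each driven by the human EF-1α core promoter with its intron A and terminated by a rabbit β-globin poly(A) region. One unit expresses the red fluorescent protein mKate2 and, according to the record, carries a target site for human miR-100-3p in its 3' UTR. This site is not annotated separately, but there is unannotated space between the mKate2 cassette and its poly(A) region. The other unit expresses the blue protein EBFP2 with no miRNA target and acts as an internal reference. When miR-100-3p is active in a cell, the mKate2 transcript is repressed, so miRNA activity is read out as a fall in mKate2 signal relative to EBFP2. The attB1, attB2 and attB4 sites flanking the cassettes are scars of Gateway assembly, and the target itself was inserted by Gibson cloning.

The depositor warns that the repeated poly(A) elements make the plasmid inherently unstable. The sequenced plasmid also differs slightly from the depositor sequence, notably by short insertions on either side of the puromycin coding region that are reported not to affect selection.
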