Addgene plasmid #103163: LSB-hsa-miR-100-3p
Purpose: Used to sense miRNA activity using fluorescence based tools. hsa-miR-100-3p target in 3' UTR of of mKate. miRNA activity can be measured by the repression of mKate2 relative to EBFP2 fluorescent proteins . Plasmid is inherently unstable; please see Depositor Comments
Depositing lab: Ron Weiss. Depositing organization: Massachusetts Institute of Technology. Publication: A mixed antagonistic/synergistic miRNA repression model enables accurate predictions of multi-input miRNA sensor activity. Gam JJ, Babb J, Weiss R. Nat Commun. 2018 Jun 22;9(1):2430. doi: 10.1038/s41467-018-04575-0. PubMed 29934631.
Backbone
  Vector backbone: Low Sensor Backbone (LSB)
  Vector type: Mammalian Expression, Synthetic Biology
Growth in bacteria
  Bacterial resistance: Ampicillin and Kanamycin, 100 & 50 μg/mL
  Growth temperature: 30°C
  Growth strain: NEB Stable
  Copy number: High Copy
Gene/Insert
  Gene/Insert name: hsa-miR-100-3p target
  Species: H. sapiens (human)
  Entrez Gene: MIR100 (a.k.a. MIRN100, miR-100)
  Promoter: EF-1a
  Cloning method: Gibson Cloning
Terms and licenses: Academic/Nonprofit Terms; Industry Terms: Not Available to Industry
Depositor comments: Please note that this plasmid is inherently unstable due to a repeating poly A element. We recommend performing a diagnostic digest on multiple colonies upon receipt. The depositors would like to note the presence of several discrepancies between the depositor sequence and physical plasmid sequence. In particular, the sequences upstream and downstream of the puromycin coding region have 10 bp insertions which do not affect the ability to perform puromycin selection. The sequences for those regions within the physical plasmids are as follows: Upstream of Puro: GAATTCGACCGCCTGTCTCAAGGTGCCACC; Downstream of Puro: GCTTTGAGACTACGCGTGAATTCACTCCTC.
How to cite: LSB-hsa-miR-100-3p was a gift from Ron Weiss (Addgene plasmid # 103163 ; http://n2t.net/addgene:103163 ; RRID:Addgene_103163)
