>Addgene plasmid #103163 | LSB-hsa-miR-100-3p | depositor partial sequence | sequence record 195376 | hsa-miR-100-3p target
CATACCTATAGATACAAGCTTG
