>Addgene plasmid #103163 | LSB-hsa-miR-100-3p | addgene partial sequence | sequence record 213278 | mKate2-F 5'-ACCCGCTAAGAACCTCAAGA-3'
CAAGGAGGCCGACAAAGAGACATACGTCGAGCAGCACGAGGTGGCTGTGGCCAGATACTGCGACCTCCCT
AGCAAACTGGGGCACAAACTTAATTGAGAATTCTACCACCCAGCTTTCTTGTACAAAGTGGTACGTCTCA
AGACCAGAGGTCTCTGCTTGCAATGGACATACCTATAGATACAAGCTTGCATACCTATAGATACAAGCTT
GCATACCTATAGATACAAGCTTGCATACCTATAGATACAAGCTTGCAACCAGAAGAGACCTGTGCTTCAC
TCCTCAGGTGCAGGCTGCCTATCAGAAGGTGGTGGCTGGTGTGGCCAATGCCCTGGCTCACAAATACCAC
TGAGATCTTTTTCCCTCTGCCAAAAATTATGGGGACATCATGAAGCCCCTTGAGCATCTGACTTCTGGCT
AATAAAGGAAATTTATTTTCATTGCAATAGTGTGTTGGAATTTTTTGTGTCTCTCACTCGGAAGGACATA
TGGGAGGGCAAATCATTTAAAACATCAGAATGAGTATTTGGTTTAGAGTTTGGCAACATATGCCCATATG
CTGGCTGCCATGAACAAAGGTTGGCTATAAAGAGGTCATCAGTATATGAAACAGCCCCCTGC
